Addgene plasmid #34362: KHBD00211
Depositing lab: Bart Deplancke. Depositing organization: Swiss Federal Institute of Technology (EPFL). Publication: Automated protein-DNA interaction screening of Drosophila regulatory elements. Korneel Hens, Jean-Daniel Feuz, Alina Isakova, Antonina Lagovitina, Andreas Massouras, Julien Bryois, Patrick Callaerts, Susan E. Celniker, Bart Deplancke. Nat Methods. 2011 Oct 30;8(12):1065-70. 10.1038/nmeth.1763 PubMed 22037703.
Backbone
  Vector backbone: pDONR221
  Backbone manufacturer: Invitrogen
  Backbone size w/o insert (bp): 2536
  Vector type: Gateway Donor Vector
Growth in bacteria
  Bacterial resistance: Kanamycin, 50 μg/mL
  Growth temperature: 37°C
  Growth strain: DH5alpha
  Copy number: High Copy
Gene/Insert
  Gene/Insert name: CG4491 (alt names: FBgn0005771; noc; no ocelli)
  Species: D. melanogaster (fly)
  Insert size (bp): 1611
  Entrez Gene: noc (a.k.a. Dmel_CG4491, BG:DS04641.1, CG4491, Dmel\CG4491, Noc, Sco, br22, br29, el, l(2)35Ba, l(2)35Ba/nocA, l(2)br22, l(2)br29, l35Ba, nocA, noc[A])
  Cloning method: Gateway Cloning
  Sequencing primers: 5′ M13F; 3′ M13R
Terms and licenses: Academic/Nonprofit Terms; Industry Terms: Not Available to Industry
Depositor comments: Please note that the ORFs in this collection were cloned open-ended (without a stop codon).
How to cite: KHBD00211 was a gift from Bart Deplancke (Addgene plasmid # 34362 ; http://n2t.net/addgene:34362 ; RRID:Addgene_34362)
