[The description below was written by a language model from this plasmid's Addgene catalogue record.]
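Description:
KHBD00211 is a Gateway entry clone built in the pDONR221 donor vector backbone (Invitrogen), carrying the open reading frame of the Drosophila melanogaster gene CG4491, better known as noc (no ocelli). The roughly 1.6 kb insert was introduced by Gateway recombinational cloning into the approximately 2.5 kb backbone remainder. In a pDONR221-derived clone of this kind, the BP reaction normally leaves the insert flanked by attL sites, although no feature table is provided to confirm the individual elements. The plasmid is maintained in standard E. coli cloning strains as a high-copy replicon under kanamycin selection. M13 forward and reverse primer sites on either side of the insert are listed for sequence verification.

As an entry clone, the plasmid is not itself an expression construct. The record lists no promoter, tag or reporter associated with the ORF, and pDONR221 is not designed to drive expression of the insert. Its purpose is to serve as a source from which the noc coding sequence can be shuttled by LR recombination into any compatible Gateway destination vector. The depositor notes that ORFs in this collection were cloned open-ended, without a stop codon, so the coding sequence can be read through into a C-terminal fusion partner supplied by the destination vector as well as being joined to N-terminal fusions. The clone belongs to a collection associated with work on automated protein–DNA interaction screening of Drosophila regulatory elements, which suggests its intended use is as a transferable ORF for assays that test binding of fly proteins to regulatory DNA.
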