>Addgene plasmid #34362 | KHBD00211 | depositor partial sequence | sequence record 40929 | KHBD00211 sequence 1611 bps
ATGGTTGTCTTGGAAGGAGGCGGCGGCGTTGTTACCATCGGTAACAACCAGTACCTTCAACCGGATTATC
TGGCCCCATTGCCAACGACGATGGACGCCAAAAAGAGTCCCTTGGCTCTGCTCGCACAGACTTGCTCCCA
AATTGGAGCGGATTCGTCGGCAGTGAAACCCCTGCTGGCAATGGACAAGAACAAGACAAAGCCCGGAGCA
TGCTCCTCGTCGTCGAACTCGTCGAGTTCCTCGGGCAGTGCTGAGATCTCGGCAGCCAAGTCACCCTCCG
GCCAGGCCAAATCGCCCAAGTCGAGCACTCCAATCAGCTCGACGGCAACCAGCGCAAGTCTGAGTAATAC
CAGCACCGGTGAAATCAAACTGGCCTTCAAGCCCTACGAGACCAATGTGCTGAGCCACCAGAACCAGAAC
TCCTTCAAGAGCAGCTCTTCGCTGGATGCGGAACCCACGCGTCCCAGCTCTAAGAACTCCTCATCCGCCC
AGGAGCGTGTGCCATCGCGCAGCAAATCAAATGCCACGCCCACAGATGGCGGCAAGGCGGAGATTTCCGC
GCACGATTCCTCATCCAGCCGAAAGACTGTCTCCCCGTCGGGATCGTCGCAACGCGGCGCCAGTCCCATT
GTGCGCTCCGGCATGGAGGTGCTGAACAATGCCAACGGAACCGCCCAGCATCCCAAGGAAATGAGCAGCA
TGGCTGCGGCGGCAGCAGCAGCAGCAGCGGCTTACAAGGCCGCCGGACCCTATGGGCTGAATCCCCTGTC
CGCCCTGTGCTGCCCGCCCGGAATGGAGCAGCACGCCAATCCCGCTTTCCGGCCACCGTTTGCCGGAGGA
TTCTCACACCATCACGCCGCCATGTTGGCAGTTGCCGCCAATGGAGGATATCCAGGCGGAGCTCCCGGCG
GTGGACCAGCCGGACAGCCCAATCCGTACATAAGTTATCAGCGCATCAAGACACCAGCTGGCGGCGAGGC
TATAGTGCCAGTCTGCAAGGATCCGTATTGCCAGGGATGTCCCTACTCGGCGCACACGCAACAAATGCTC
ATGGGTGCCCCCTGCCCCGCCGGATGCACCCAGTGCGAGCATCAGAAATACGGCCTGGCCATGGCCAGTG
CCGCCGGACTGCCACCAGCTCATCCATACTCGCAGGCAGCGGCCGCTGCTGCGGCAAACGCGGCGGCAGC
CCGTTCGGCACCCTACGTGTGCAGTTGGGTGGTGGGCGATGCCTACTGCGGCAAGCGATTCCAGACCTCC
GACGAGCTCTTCTCCCACCTGCGCACCCATACGGGCAATCTCTCCGATCCGGCGGCTGCTGCGGCGGCCT
TGGCCCAATCGCAGGCTCAATCCCTGCTGGGAACCCTATTTCCGCCATCGGCTCTCCGAGCTGGCTATCC
AACACCACCACTGAGTCCCATGTCAGCGGCTGCGGCAGCGGCGAGGTATCATCCATACGCCAAGCCACCA
CCAGGCGCCTTGGCTGGAGGACCTTCGCCCTTCGGCGCCGCTGGAGCATTCAATCCTGCCGCGGCGGCTG
CGGCAGCTGCTCTGGGACCCTACTACTCGCCATACGCCATGTACGGCCAGAGGATGGGAGCGGCTCATCA
G
