>Addgene plasmid #34362 | KHBD00211 | addgene partial sequence | sequence record 42069 | M13-Rev 5'-CAGGAAACAGCTATGACC-3'
ATTTTATTTTGACTGATAGTGACCTGTTCGTTGCAACAAATTGATAAGCAATGCTTTCTTATAATGCCAA
CTTTGTACAAGAAAGTTGGCAACTGATGAGCCGCTCCCATCCTCTGGCCGTACATGGCGTATGGCGAGTA
GTAGGGTCCCAGAGCAGCTGCCGCAGCCGCCGCGGCAGGATTGAATGCTCCAGCGGCGCCGAAGGGCGAA
GGTCCTCCAGCCAAGGCGCCTGGTGGTGGCTTGGCGTATGGATGATACCTCGCCGCTGCCGCAGCCGCTG
ACATGGGACTCAGTGGTGGTGTTGGATAGCCAGCTCGGAGAGCCGATGGCGGAAATAGGGTTCCCAGCAG
GGATTGAGCCTGCGATTGGGCCAAGGCCGCCGCAGCAGCCGCCGGATCGGAGAGATTGCCCGTATGGGTG
CGCAGGTGGGAGAAGAGCTCGTCGGAGGTCTGGAATCGCTTGCCGCAGTAGGCATCGCCCACCACCCAAC
TGCACACGTAGGGTGCCGAACGGGCTGCCGCCGCGTTTGCCGCAGCAGCGGCCGCTGCCTGCGAGTATGG
ATGAGCTGGTGGCAGTCCGGCGGCACTGGCCATGGCCAGGCCGTATTTCTGATGCTCGCACTGGGTGCAT
CCGGCGGGGCAGGGGGCACCCATGAGCATTTGTTGCGTGT
